>Addgene plasmid #49264 | pcDNA3.1 Flag-Eya2 | addgene partial sequence | sequence record 73687 | CMV-F 5'-CGCAAATGGGCGGTAGGCGTG-3'
AGCTCTCTGGCTAACTAGAGAACCCACTGCTTACTGGCTTATCGAAATTAATACGACTCACTATAGGGAG
ACCCAAGCTGGCTAGCGTTTAAACTTAAGCTTGGTACCGAGCTCGGATCCACTAGTCCAGTGTGGTGGAA
TTCGCCACCATGGACTACAAAGACGATGACGACAAGGTAGAACTAGTGATCTCACCCAGCCTCACTGTAA
ACAGCGATTGTCTGGATAAACTGAAGTTTAACCGTGCTGACGCTGCTGTGTGGACTCTGAGTGACAGACA
AGGCATCACCAAATCGGCCCCCCTGAGAGTGTCCCAGCTCTTCTCCAGATCTTGCCCACGTGTCCTCCCC
CGCCAGCCTTCCACAGCCATGGCAGCCTACGGCCAGACGCAGTACAGTGCGGGGATCCAGCAGGCTACCC
CCTATACAGCTTACCCACCTCCAGCACAAGCCTATGGAATCCCTTCCTACAGCATCAAGACAGAAGACAG
CTTGAACCATTCCCCTGGCCAGAGTGGATTCCTCAGCTATGGCTCCAGCTTCAGCACCTCACCCACTGGA
CAGAGCCCATACACCTACCAGATGCACGGCACAACAGGGTTCTATCAAGGAGGAAATGGACTGGGCAACG
CAGCCGGTTTCGGGAGTGTGCACCAGGACTATCCTTCCTACCCCGGCTTCCCCCAGAGCCAGTACCCCCA
GTATTACGGCTCATCCTACAACCCTCCCTACGTCCCGGCCAGCAGCATCTGCCCTTCGCCCCTCTCCACG
TCCACCTACGTCCTCCAGGAGGCAT
