[The description below was written by a language model from this plasmid's Addgene catalogue record.]
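Description:
pcDNA3.1 Flag-Eya2 is a mammalian expression plasmid built on the commercial pcDNA3.1(+) Hygro backbone (about 5.6 kb without insert). It is propagated in E. coli as a high-copy plasmid under ampicillin selection. The backbone also carries a hygromycin resistance marker, so transfected mammalian cells can be selected and stable lines established in addition to simple transient expression.

The payload is the human EYA2 coding sequence (also known as EAB1), cloned by restriction digestion between the HindIII and ApaI sites of the polylinker, both of which remain intact. Transcription is driven by the strong constitutive CMV promoter. The use of a BGH reverse sequencing primer is consistent with the bovine growth hormone polyadenylation signal that normally lies downstream of the cloning site in this vector family, although no feature table is provided to confirm the individual elements. A FLAG epitope is fused to the N terminus of the protein, allowing detection or pull-down with anti-FLAG antibodies by western blotting, immunofluorescence or immunoprecipitation, without needing an EYA2-specific antibody.

EYA2 belongs to the Eyes absent family of proteins, which act as transcriptional co-activators, notably with Six family homeodomain factors, and also have phosphatase activity. The record states the purpose only as expression of Flag-tagged Eya2, so the plasmid is best regarded as a general tool for overexpressing tagged human EYA2 in mammalian cells. The size of the insert and the specific isoform are not stated.
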