Addgene plasmid #49264: pcDNA3.1 Flag-Eya2
Purpose: expresses Flag tagged Eya2
Depositing lab: Heide Ford. Depositing organization: University of Colorado Denver and Anschutz Medical Campus.
Backbone
  Vector backbone: pcDNA3.1(+) Hygro
  Backbone manufacturer: Invitrogen
  Backbone size w/o insert (bp): 5600
  Vector type: Mammalian Expression
  Selectable markers: Hygromycin
Growth in bacteria
  Bacterial resistance: Ampicillin, 100 μg/mL
  Growth temperature: 37°C
  Growth strain: DH5alpha
  Copy number: High Copy
Gene/Insert
  Gene/Insert name: Eya2
  Species: H. sapiens (human)
  Entrez Gene: EYA2 (a.k.a. EAB1)
  Promoter: CMV
  Tag / fusion protein: FLAG (N terminal on insert)
  Cloning method: Restriction Enzyme; 5′ cloning site HindIII (not destroyed); 3′ cloning site ApaI (not destroyed)
  Sequencing primers: 5′ CMV-F; 3′ BGHrev
Terms and licenses: Academic/Nonprofit Terms; Industry Terms: Not Available to Industry
How to cite: pcDNA3.1 Flag-Eya2 was a gift from Heide Ford (Addgene plasmid # 49264 ; http://n2t.net/addgene:49264 ; RRID:Addgene_49264)
